Addgene plasmid #114057: pLAP-MIS12-KARD
Purpose: transfection in mammalian cells, combination of fluorescent protein fusion and tandem affinity purification
Depositing lab: Geert Kops. Depositing organization: University Medical Centre Utrecht. Publication: Integration of kinase and phosphatase activities by BUBR1 ensures formation of stable kinetochore-microtubule attachments. Suijkerbuijk SJ, Vleugel M, Teixeira A, Kops GJ. Dev Cell. 2012 Oct 16;23(4):745-55. doi: 10.1016/j.devcel.2012.09.005. PubMed 23079597.
Backbone
  Vector backbone: pIC58
  Backbone manufacturer: Cheeseman IM and Desai A, Science's STKE 2005;2005:l1
  Vector type: Mammalian Expression
Growth in bacteria
  Bacterial resistance: Kanamycin, 50 μg/mL
  Growth temperature: 37°C
  Growth strain: DH5alpha
  Copy number: High Copy
Gene/Insert
  Gene/Insert name: MIS12-KARD
  Species: H. sapiens (human)
  Entrez Gene: BUB1B (a.k.a. BUB1beta, BUBR1, Bub1A, MAD3L, MVA1, SSK1, hBUBR1)
  Tag / fusion protein: YFP-TEV-S- Human LAP (N terminal on insert)
  Cloning method: Restriction Enzyme; 5′ cloning site Unknown (unknown if destroyed); 3′ cloning site Unknown (unknown if destroyed)
Terms and licenses: Academic/Nonprofit Terms; Industry Terms: Not Available to Industry
How to cite: pLAP-MIS12-KARD was a gift from Geert Kops (Addgene plasmid # 114057 ; http://n2t.net/addgene:114057 ; RRID:Addgene_114057)
