[The description below was written by a language model from this plasmid's Addgene catalogue record and pLannotate feature annotations shown in this document.]
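Description:
pLAP-MIS12-KARD is a mammalian expression plasmid built on the pIC58 backbone, a vector designed to fuse proteins to a localization and affinity purification (LAP) tag. It is maintained in E. coli at high copy through a ColE1/pUC-type origin and selected with kanamycin. The same NeoR/KanR gene (Tn5 aminoglycoside phosphotransferase) is placed behind both a bacterial bla promoter and the SV40 enhancer/early promoter and is followed by an HSV TK polyadenylation signal, so it can also confer G418 resistance in transfected mammalian cells. An f1 origin is also present.

The expression cassette is driven by the human CMV immediate early enhancer and promoter and terminated by an SV40 poly(A) signal. It encodes an N-terminal LAP tag made up of EYFP, a TEV protease cleavage site and an S-tag. In the feature table the TEV site appears only as a short match to a composite TEV-containing tag. The LAP tag is followed by human MIS12, a component of the kinetochore MIS12 complex. According to the catalogue entry, the insert also contains "KARD", a segment linked to human BUB1B (BUBR1). The annotation software did not label this portion. There is a short unannotated stretch downstream of MIS12, and the region beyond it is called as an SV40 large T fragment, so the exact boundaries of the KARD segment cannot be read from the table.

The fusion would be expected to place the BUBR1-derived segment at kinetochores through MIS12. EYFP allows the protein to be imaged, while TEV cleavage and S-tag binding support tandem affinity purification. The recorded purpose is transfection into mammalian cells, and the associated work concerns BUBR1's role in stabilising kinetochore-microtubule attachments.
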