Features (pLannotate 1.2.2; 17 found; start..end, strand, type, name):
     89..392     +  enhancer       CMV enhancer: human cytomegalovirus immediate early enhancer
    393..596     +  promoter       CMV promoter: human cytomegalovirus (CMV) immediate early promoter
    641..1357    +  CDS            EYFP: EYFP is a basic (constitutively fluorescent) green/yellow fluorescent protein published in 1996, derived from Aequorea victoria. It is reported to be a very rapidly-maturing weak dimer with high acid sensitivity.
   1384..1402    +  misc_feature   MCS (fragment): pBluescript multiple cloning site
   1403..1422    +  CDS            capTEV™ (fragment): composite tag for in vivo biotinylation, TEV protease cleavage, and 6xHis tagging
   1436..1480    +  CDS            S-Tag: affinity and epitope tag derived from pancreatic ribonuclease A
   1499..2110    +  CDS            MIS12: MIS12_HUMAN - Experimental evidence at protein level: Swiss-Prot protein existence level 1. Part of the MIS12 complex which is required for normal chromosome alignment and segregation and for kinetochore formation during mitosis (PubMed:12515822, PubMed:15502821, PubMed:16585270). Essential for proper kinetochore microtubule attachments (PubMed:23891108). From Homo sapiens (Human).
   2201..2386    +  CDS            LT_SV40 (fragment): Experimental evidence at protein level: Swiss-Prot protein existence level 1. Isoform 17kT antigen targets host RBL2 for degradation and promotes cell proliferation. Transactivates host cyclin A promoter through its J domain. From Simian virus 40 (SV40).
   2412..2533    +  polyA_signal   SV40 poly(A) signal: SV40 polyadenylation signal
   2567..2995    -  rep_origin     f1 ori (sequence partly withheld): f1 bacteriophage origin of replication; arrow indicates direction of (+) strand synthesis
   3022..3126    +  promoter       AmpR promoter: bla
   3128..3485    +  promoter       SV40 promoter: SV40 enhancer and early promoter
   3520..4314    +  CDS            NeoR/KanR: aminoglycoside phosphotransferase from Tn5; aph(3')-II (or nptII); confers resistance to neomycin, kanamycin, and G418 (Geneticin®)
   4335..4487    +  CDS            ble (fragment): BLE_KLEPN - Experimental evidence at protein level: Swiss-Prot protein existence level 1. Binding protein with a strong affinity to the bleomycin family of antibiotics. Binds to CL990; an antimitotic-antibiotic compound. From Klebsiella pneumoniae.
   4546..4593    +  polyA_signal   HSV TK poly(A) signal: herpes simplex virus thymidine kinase polyadenylation signal (Cole and Stacy, 1985)
   4684..4700    -  polyA_signal   bGH poly(A) signal (fragment): bovine growth hormone polyadenylation signal
   4922..5510    +  rep_origin     ori: high-copy-number ColE1/pMB1/pBR322/pUC origin of replication
>Addgene plasmid #114057 | pLAP-MIS12-KARD | addgene full sequence | sequence record 221655 | Addgene NGS Result
TGTGGATAACCGTATTACCGCCATGCATTAGTTATTAATAGTAATCAATTACGGGGTCATTAGTTCATAG
CCCATATATGGAGTTCCGCGTTACATAACTTACGGTAAATGGCCCGCCTGGCTGACCGCCCAACGACCCC
CGCCCATTGACGTCAATAATGACGTATGTTCCCATAGTAACGCCAATAGGGACTTTCCATTGACGTCAAT
GGGTGGAGTATTTACGGTAAACTGCCCACTTGGCAGTACATCAAGTGTATCATATGCCAAGTACGCCCCC
TATTGACGTCAATGACGGTAAATGGCCCGCCTGGCATTATGCCCAGTACATGACCTTATGGGACTTTCCT
ACTTGGCAGTACATCTACGTATTAGTCATCGCTATTACCATGGTGATGCGGTTTTGGCAGTACATCAATG
GGCGTGGATAGCGGTTTGACTCACGGGGATTTCCAAGTCTCCACCCCATTGACGTCAATGGGAGTTTGTT
TTGGCACCAAAATCAACGGGACTTTCCAAAATGTCGTAACAACTCCGCCCCATTGACGCAAATGGGCGGT
AGGCGTGTACGGTGGGAGGTCTATATAAGCAGAGCTGGTTTAGTGAACCGTCAGATCCGCTAGCGCTACC
GGTCGCCACCATGGTGAGCAAGGGCGAGGAGCTGTTCACCGGGGTGGTGCCCATCCTGGTCGAGCTGGAC
GGCGACGTAAACGGCCACAAGTTCAGCGTGTCCGGCGAGGGCGAGGGCGATGCCACCTACGGCAAGCTGA
CCCTGAAGTTCATCTGCACCACCGGCAAGCTGCCCGTGCCCTGGCCCACCCTCGTGACCACCTTCGGCTA
CGGCCTGCAGTGCTTCGCCCGCTACCCCGACCACATGAAGCAGCACGACTTCTTCAAGTCCGCCATGCCC
GAAGGCTACGTCCAGGAGCGCACCATCTTCTTCAAGGACGACGGCAACTACAAGACCCGCGCCGAGGTGA
AGTTCGAGGGCGACACCCTGGTGAACCGCATCGAGCTGAAGGGCATCGACTTCAAGGAGGACGGCAACAT
CCTGGGGCACAAGCTGGAGTACAACTACAACAGCCACAACGTCTATATCATGGCCGACAAGCAGAAGAAC
GGCATCAAGGTGAACTTCAAGATCCGCCACAACATCGAGGACGGCAGCGTGCAGCTCGCCGACCACTACC
AGCAGAACACCCCCATCGGCGACGGCCCCGTGCTGCTGCCCGACAACCACTACCTGAGCTACCAGTCCGC
CCTGAGCAAAGACCCCAACGAGAAGCGCGATCACATGGTCCTGCTGGAGTTCGTGACCGCCGCCGGGATC
ACTCTCGGCATGGACGAGCTGTACAAGTCCGGAGGGGATCGGTGGAGCTCCACCGGTGGCGGCCGCTCTA
GAGAGAATCTTTATTTTCAGGGCGCCGCCAAATTCAAAGAAACCGCTGCTGCTAAATTCGAACGCCAGCA
CATGGACAGCGGAGGTGGAGGTACTAGATCTGTGGATCCAATGACCTACGAGGCCCAGTTCTTTGGCTTC
ACGCCACAAACGTGCATGCTTCGGATCTACATTGCATTTCAAGACTACCTATTTGAAGTGATGCAGGCCG
TTGAACAGGTTATTCTGAAGAAGCTGGATGGCATCCCAGACTGTGACATTAGCCCAGTGCAGATTCGCAA
ATGCACAGAGAAGTTTCTTTGCTTCATGAAAGGACATTTTGATAACCTTTTTAGCAAAATGGAGCAACTG
TTTTTGCAGCTGATTTTACGTATTCCCTCAAACATCTTGCTTCCTGAAGATAAATGTAAGGAGACACCTT
ATAGTGAGGAAGATTTTCAGCATCTCCAGAAAGAAATTGAACAGTTACAGGAGAAGTACAAGACTGAATT
ATGTACTAAGCAGGCCCTTCTTGCAGAATTAGAAGAGCAAAAAATTGTTCAGGCCAAACTCAAACAGACG
TTGACTTTCTTTGATGAGCTTCATAATGTTGGCAGAGATCATGGGACTAGTGATTTTAGGGAGAGTTTAG
TATCCCTGGTTCAGAACTCCAGAAAACTACAGAACATTAGAGACAATGTGGAAAAGGAATCGAAACGACT
GAAAATATCTTCTAGTCTCGACAAGACCTCTGAGGACCAGCAGACAGCTTGTGGCACTATCTACAGTCAG
ACTCTCAGCATCAAGAAGCTGAGCCCAATTATTGAAGACAGTCGTGAAGCCACACACTCCTCTGGCTTCT
CTGGTTCTTCTGCCTCGGTTGCAAGCACCTCCTCCTGACTGAGGATCCACCGGATCTAGATAACTGATCA
TAATCAGCCATACCACATTTGTAGAGGTTTTACTTGCTTTAAAAAACCTCCCACACCTCCCCCTGAACCT
GAAACATAAAATGAATGCAATTGTTGTTGTTAACTTGTTTATTGCAGCTTATAATGGTTACAAATAAAGC
AATAGCATCACAAATTTCACAAATAAAGCATTTTTTTCACTGCATTCTAGTTGTGGTTTGTCCAAACTCA
TCAATGTATCTTAAGGCGTAAATTGTAAGCGTTAATATTTTGTTAAAATTCGCGTTAAATTTTTGTTAAA
TCAGCTCATTTTTTAACCAATAGGCCGAAATCGGCAAAATCCCTTATAAATCAAAAGAATAGACCGAGAT
AGGGT
[37 nt withheld, positions 2666-2702]
AAAGAACGTGGACTCCAACGTCAAAGG
[49 nt withheld, positions 2730-2778]
T
[91 nt withheld, positions 2780-2870]
G
[124 nt withheld, positions 2872-2995]
CAGGTGGCACTTTTCGGGGAAATGTGCGCGGAACCCCTATTTGTTTATTTTTCTAAATACATTCAAATAT
GTATCCGCTCATGAGACAATAACCCTGATAAATGCTTCAATAATATTGAAAAAGGAAGAGTCCTGAGGCG
GAAAGAACCAGCTGTGGAATGTGTGTCAGTTAGGGTGTGGAAAGTCCCCAGGCTCCCCAGCAGGCAGAAG
TATGCAAAGCATGCATCTCAATTAGTCAGCAACCAGGTGTGGAAAGTCCCCAGGCTCCCCAGCAGGCAGA
AGTATGCAAAGCATGCATCTCAATTAGTCAGCAACCATAGTCCCGCCCCTAACTCCGCCCATCCCGCCCC
TAACTCCGCCCAGTTCCGCCCATTCTCCGCCCCATGGCTGACTAATTTTTTTTATTTATGCAGAGGCCGA
GGCCGCCTCGGCCTCTGAGCTATTCCAGAAGTAGTGAGGAGGCTTTTTTGGAGGCCTAGGCTTTTGCAAA
GATCGATCAAGAGACAGGATGAGGATCGTTTCGCATGATTGAACAAGATGGATTGCACGCAGGTTCTCCG
GCCGCTTGGGTGGAGAGGCTATTCGGCTATGACTGGGCACAACAGACAATCGGCTGCTCTGATGCCGCCG
TGTTCCGGCTGTCAGCGCAGGGGCGCCCGGTTCTTTTTGTCAAGACCGACCTGTCCGGTGCCCTGAATGA
ACTGCAAGACGAGGCAGCGCGGCTATCGTGGCTGGCCACGACGGGCGTTCCTTGCGCAGCTGTGCTCGAC
GTTGTCACTGAAGCGGGAAGGGACTGGCTGCTATTGGGCGAAGTGCCGGGGCAGGATCTCCTGTCATCTC
ACCTTGCTCCTGCCGAGAAAGTATCCATCATGGCTGATGCAATGCGGCGGCTGCATACGCTTGATCCGGC
TACCTGCCCATTCGACCACCAAGCGAAACATCGCATCGAGCGAGCACGTACTCGGATGGAAGCCGGTCTT
GTCGATCAGGATGATCTGGACGAAGAGCATCAGGGGCTCGCGCCAGCCGAACTGTTCGCCAGGCTCAAGG
CGAGCATGCCCGACGGCGAGGATCTCGTCGTGACCCATGGCGATGCCTGCTTGCCGAATATCATGGTGGA
AAATGGCCGCTTTTCTGGATTCATCGACTGTGGCCGGCTGGGTGTGGCGGACCGCTATCAGGACATAGCG
TTGGCTACCCGTGATATTGCTGAAGAGCTTGGCGGCGAATGGGCTGACCGCTTCCTCGTGCTTTACGGTA
TCGCCGCTCCCGATTCGCAGCGCATCGCCTTCTATCGCCTTCTTGACGAGTTCTTCTGAGCGGGACTCTG
GGGTTCGAAATGACCGACCAAGCGACGCCCAACCTGCCATCACGAGATTTCGATTCCACCGCCGCCTTCT
ATGAAAGGTTGGGCTTCGGAATCGTTTTCCGGGACGCCGGCTGGATGATCCTCCAGCGCGGGGATCTCAT
GCTGGAGTTCTTCGCCCACCCTAGGGGGAGGCTAACTGAAACACGGAAGGAGACAATACCGGAAGGAACC
CGCGCTATGACGGCAATAAAAAGACAGAATAAAACGCACGGTGTTGGGTCGTTTGTTCATAAACGCGGGG
TTCGGTCCCAGGGCTGGCACTCTGTCGATACCCCACCGAGACCCCATTGGGGCCAATACGCCCGCGTTTC
TTCCTTTTCCCCACCCCACCCCCCAAGTTCGGGTGAAGGCCCAGGGCTCGCAGCCAACGTCGGGGCGGCA
GGCCCTGCCATAGCCTCAGGTTACTCATATATACTTTAGATTGATTTAAAACTTCATTTTTAATTTAAAA
GGATCTAGGTGAAGATCCTTTTTGATAATCTCATGACCAAAATCCCTTAACGTGAGTTTTCGTTCCACTG
AGCGTCAGACCCCGTAGAAAAGATCAAAGGATCTTCTTGAGATCCTTTTTTTCTGCGCGTAATCTGCTGC
TTGCAAACAAAAAAACCACCGCTACCAGCGGTGGTTTGTTTGCCGGATCAAGAGCTACCAACTCTTTTTC
CGAAGGTAACTGGCTTCAGCAGAGCGCAGATACCAAATACTGTTCTTCTAGTGTAGCCGTAGTTAGGCCA
CCACTTCAAGAACTCTGTAGCACCGCCTACATACCTCGCTCTGCTAATCCTGTTACCAGTGGCTGCTGCC
AGTGGCGATAAGTCGTGTCTTACCGGGTTGGACTCAAGACGATAGTTACCGGATAAGGCGCAGCGGTCGG
GCTGAACGGGGGGTTCGTGCACACAGCCCAGCTTGGAGCGAACGACCTACACCGAACTGAGATACCTACA
GCGTGAGCTATGAGAAAGCGCCACGCTTCCCGAAGGGAGAAAGGCGGACAGGTATCCGGTAAGCGGCAGG
GTCGGAACAGGAGAGCGCACGAGGGAGCTTCCAGGGGGAAACGCCTGGTATCTTTATAGTCCTGTCGGGT
TTCGCCACCTCTGACTTGAGCGTCGATTTTTGTGATGCTCGTCAGGGGGGCGGAGCCTATGGAAAAACGC
CAGCAACGCGGCCTTTTTACGGTTCCTGGCCTTTTGCTGGCCTTTTGCTCACATGTTCTTTCCTGCGTTA
TCCCCTGATTC
