>Addgene plasmid #114057 | pLAP-MIS12-KARD | depositor partial sequence | sequence record 215349 | Mis12
ATGTCTGTGGATCCAATGACCTACGAGGCCCAGTTCTTTGGCTTCACGCCACAAACGTGCATGCTTCGGA
TCTACATTGCATTTCAAGACTACCTATTTGAAGTGATGCAGGCCGTTGAACAGGTTATTCTGAAGAAGCT
GGATGGCATCCCAGACTGTGACATTAGCCCAGTGCAGATTCGCAAATGCACAGAGAAGTTTCTTTGCTTC
ATGAAAGGACATTTTGATAACCTTTTTAGCAAAATGGAGCAACTGTTTTTGCAGCTGATTTTACGTATTC
CCTCAAACATCTTGCTTCCTGAAGATAAATGTAAGGAGACACCTTATAGTGAGGAAGATTTTCAGCATCT
CCAGAAAGAAATTGAACAGTTACAGGAGAAGTACAAGACTGAATTATGTACTAAGCAGGCCCTTCTTGCA
GAATTAGAAGAGCAAAAAATTGTTCAGGCCAAACTCAAACAGACGTTGACTTTCTTTGATGAGCTTCATA
ATGTTGGCAGAGATCATGGGACTAGTGATTTTAGGGAGAGTTTAGTATCCCTGGTTCAGAACTCCAGAAA
ACTACAGAACATTAGAGACAATGTGGAAAAGGAATCGAAACGACTGAAAATATCTTAA
