>Addgene plasmid #114057 | pLAP-MIS12-KARD | depositor partial sequence | sequence record 215350 | KARD
CTAGTCGACAAGACCTCTGAGGACCAGCAGACAGCTTGTGGCACTATCTACAGTCAGACTCTCAGCATCA
AGAAGCTGAGCCCAATTATTGAAGACAGTCGTGAAGCCACACACTCCTCTGGCTTCTCTGGTTCTTCTGC
CTCGGTTGCAAGCACCTCCTCCTGACTGAGGATCCATC
